Addgene plasmid #234088: pKEK3226
Purpose: CCP expression in diverse gram-negative bacteria, with pre-cloned Golden Gate Compatible (BsaI) restriction sites to facilitate promoter swapping.
Depositing lab: Karl Klose. Publication: Mobilizable shuttle vectors with fluorescent markers functional across different species of bacteria. Armstrong ZR, Alonso J, Stanton V, Patel N, Zogaj X, Cocioba SS, Klose KE. Appl Environ Microbiol. 2025 May 12:e0004525. doi: 10.1128/aem.00045-25. PubMed 40353662.
Backbone
  Vector backbone: RSF1010-p15a-Kan
  Vector type: Bacterial Expression
Growth in bacteria
  Bacterial resistance: Kanamycin, 50 μg/mL
  Growth temperature: 37°C
  Growth strain: NEB Turbo (C2984H)
  Copy number: Low Copy
Gene/Insert
  Gene/Insert name: tsPurple
  Species: Synthetic; Actinia equina
  Promoter: pJ23100-BsaI
  Cloning method: Golden Gate
Terms and licenses: Academic/Nonprofit Terms; Industry Terms: Not Available to Industry
Depositor comments: Universal primer overhangs for promoter swapping: Forward 5'- GGCTACGGTCTCGCGAC-3'; Reverse 5'- GGCTACGGTCTCGTAAT -3'
How to cite: pKEK3226 was a gift from Karl Klose (Addgene plasmid # 234088)
