[The description below was written by a language model from this plasmid's Addgene catalogue record and pLannotate feature annotations shown in this document.]
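Description:
pKEK3226 is a mobilizable, broad-host-range bacterial expression shuttle vector built on an RSF1010-p15A-kanamycin backbone and intended for expressing a coloured reporter protein in diverse Gram-negative bacteria. It carries two replication systems. The p15A origin supports maintenance in E. coli, while the RSF1010 oriV, together with the RepA, RepB and RepC replication proteins it requires, allows replication in a wide range of other hosts. The RSF1010 mobilization genes mobB and mobC are also annotated, so the plasmid can be transferred by conjugation when a helper conjugative system is present. Selection is by kanamycin through the aph(3')-Ia aminoglycoside phosphotransferase, and the plasmid is recorded as low copy. Short annotated fragments of lacI, IS1, an RSF1030-type origin and lacZα appear to be backbone remnants rather than functional parts.

The payload is tsPurple, a synthetic chromoprotein derived from Actinia equina, which the annotation software matches to the related protein AQ14. It is driven by a constitutive Anderson-family promoter, recorded as J23100 and annotated as a J23119-like fragment. The promoter is flanked by pre-cloned BsaI sites so that it can be exchanged for another by Golden Gate assembly. This allows expression to be tuned or made host-specific, with the pigment giving a visible readout.

The two sequence records disagree. In the 8,775 nt NGS record the chromoprotein coding sequence is intact. In the 10,113 nt long-read record it is split into two fragments by roughly 1.3 kb of extra sequence containing an RNA-OUT element. That pattern would be consistent with an insertion-sequence transposition into the reporter in the sequenced sample, although the record does not explain it.
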