Features (pLannotate 1.2.2; 15 found; start..end, strand, type, name):
      1..546     +  rep_origin     p15A ori: Plasmids containing the medium-copy-number p15A origin of replication can be propagated in E. coli cells that contain a second plasmid with the ColE1 origin.
    634..689     +  rep_origin     RSF ori (fragment): Plasmids containing the RSF 1030 origin of replication can be propagated in E. coli cells that contain additional plasmids with compatible origins.
    808..878     -  mobile_element IS1 (fragment): prokaryotic transposable element IS1
    883..1030    +  CDS            lacI (fragment): lac repressor; lacI; The lac repressor binds to the lac operator to inhibit transcription in E. coli. This inhibition can be relieved by adding lactose or isopropyl-β-D-thiogalactopyranoside (IPTG).
   1307..2158    -  CDS            RSF1010 RepC (fragment): replication protein C of the broad-host-range plasmid RSF1010 (Scholz et al., 1989); repC
   2145..2984    -  CDS            RSF1010 RepA: replication protein A of the broad-host-range plasmid RSF1010 (Scholz et al., 1989); repA
   2976..3050    -  ncRNA          Plasmid R1162: Accession: RF00043 - R1162-like plasmid antisense RNA
   3495..4466    -  CDS            RSF1010 RepB: replication protein B of the broad-host-range plasmid RSF1010 (Scholz et al., 1989); repB
   4466..4876    -  CDS            mobB: MOBB2_ECOLX - Protein predicted: Swiss-Prot protein existence level 4. This protein is essential to promote the specific transfer of the plasmid in the presence of conjugative plasmids. From Escherichia coli.
   5700..5981    +  CDS            mobC: MOBC_ECOLX - Protein predicted: Swiss-Prot protein existence level 4. This protein is essential to promote the specific transfer of the plasmid in the presence of conjugative plasmids. From Escherichia coli.
   6011..6405    +  rep_origin     RSF1010 oriV: replication origin of the broad-host-range plasmid RSF1010; requires the RSF1010 RepA/B/C proteins for replication (Scholz et al., 1989)
   6869..7684    -  CDS            KanR: aminoglycoside phosphotransferase; aph(3')-Ia; confers resistance to kanamycin in bacteria or G418 (Geneticin®) in eukaryotes
   7974..8633    -  CDS            AQ14: AQ14 is a basic (constitutively fluorescent) red fluorescent protein published in 2005, derived from Actinia equina.
   8675..8699    -  promoter       J23119(SpeI) promoter (fragment): bacterial promoter (Registry of Standard Biological Parts BBa J23119) modified to end with an SpeI site
   8702..8722    +  CDS            lacZα (fragment): LacZα fragment of β-galactosidase; lacZ fragment
>Addgene plasmid #234088 | pKEK3226 | addgene full sequence | sequence record 478361 | Addgene NGS Result
TTGAGATCGTTTTGGTCTGCGCGTAATCTCTTGCTCTGAAAACGAAAAAACCGCCTTGCAGGGCGGTTTT
TCGAAGGTTCTCTGAGCTACCAACTCTTTGAACCGAGGTAACTGGCTTGGAGGAGCGCAGTCACCAAAAC
TTGTCCTTTCAGTTTAGCCTTAACCGGCGCATGACTTCAAGACTAACTCCTCTAAATCAATTACCAGTGG
CTGCTGCCAGTGGTGCTTTTGCATGTCTTTCCGGGTTGGACTCAAGACGATAGTTACCGGATAAGGCGCA
GCGGTCGGACTGAACGGGGGGTTCGTGCATACAGTCCAGCTTGGAGCGAACTGCCTACCCGGAACTGAGT
GTCAGGCGTGGAATGAGACAAACGCGGCCATAACAGCGGAATGACACCGGTAAACCGAAAGGCAGGAACA
GGAGAGCGCACGAGGGAGCCGCCAGGGGGAAACGCCTGGTATCTTTATAGTCCTGTCGGGTTTCGCCACC
ACTGATTTGAGCGTCAGATTTCGTGATGCTTGTCAGGGGGGCGGAGCCTATGGAAAAACGGCTTTGCCGC
GGCCCTCTCACTTCCCTGTTAAGTATCTTCCTGGCATCTTCCAGGAAATCTCCGCCCCGTTCGTAAGCCA
TTTCCGCTCGCCGCAGTCGAACGACCGAGCGTAGCGAGTCAGTGAGCGAGGAAGCGGAATATATCCTGTA
TCACATATTCTGCTGACGCACCGGTGCAGCCTTTTTTCTCCTGCCACATGAAGCACTTCACTGACACCCT
CATCAGTGCCAACATAGTAAGCCAGTATACACTCCGCTAGCGCTGATGTCCGGCGGTGCTTTTGCCGTTA
CGCACCACCCCGTCAGTAGCTGAACAGGAGGGACAGCTTGGAGGTGAAGGGCAATCAGCTGTTGCCCGTC
TCACTGGTGAAAAGAAAAACCACCCTGGCGCCCAATACGCAAACCGCCTCTCCCCGCGCGTTGGCCGATT
CATTAATGCAGCTGGCACGACAGGTTTCCCGACTGGAAAGCGGGCAGTGAGCGCAACGCAATTAATGTAA
GTTAGCGCGAATTGCAAGCTGGCCGACGCGCTGGGCTACGTCTTGCTGGCGTTCGGGAGCAGAAGAGCAT
ACATCTGGAAGCAAAGCCAGGAAAGCGGCCTATGGAGCTGTGCGGCAGCGCTCAGTAGGCAATTTTTCAA
AATATTGTTAAGCCTTTTCTGAGCATGGTATTTTTCATGGTATTACCAATTAGCAGGAAAATAAGCCATT
GAATATAAAAGATAAAAATGTCTTGTTTACAATAGAGTGGGGGGGGTCAGCCTGCCGCCTTGGGCCGGGT
GATGTCGTACTTGCCCGCCGCGAACTCGGTTACCGTCCAGCCCAGCGCGACCAGCTCCGGCAACGCCTCG
CGCACCCGCTGGCGGCGCTTGCGCATGGTCGAACCACTGGCCTCTGACGGCCAGACATAGCCGCACAAGG
TATCTATGGAAGCCTTGCCGGTTTTGCCGGGGTCGATCCAGCCACACAGCCGCTGGTGCAGCAGGCGGGC
GGTTTCGCTGTCCAGCGCCCGCACCTCGTCCATGCTGATGCGCACATGCTGGCCGCCACCCATGACGGCC
TGCGCGATCAAGGGGTTCAGGGCCACGTACAGGCGCCCGTCCGCCTCGTCGCTGGCGTACTCCGACAGCA
GCCGAAACCCCTGCCGCTTGCGGCCATTCTGGGCGATGATGGATACCTTCCAAAGGCGCTCGATGCAGTC
CTGTATGTGCTTGAGCGCCCCACCACTATCGACCTCTGCCCCGATTTCCTTTGCCAGCGCCCGATAGCTA
CCTTTGACCACCATGGCATCAGCGGTGACGGCCTCCCACTTGGGTTCCAGGAACAGCCGGAGCTGCCGTC
CGCCTTCGGTCTTGGGTTCCGGGCCAAGCACTAGGCCATTAGGCCCAGCCATGGCCACCAGCCCTTGCAG
GATGCGCAGATCATCAGCGCCCAGCGGCTCCGGGCCGCTGAACTCGATCCGCTTGCCGTCGCCGTAGTCA
TACGTCACGTCCAGCTTGCTGCGCTTGCGCTCGCCCCGCTTGAGGGCACGGAACAGGCCGGGGGCCAGAC
AGTGCGCCGGGTCGTGCCGGACGTGGCTGAGGCTGTGCTTGTTCTTAGGCTTCACCACGGGGCACCCCCT
TGCTCTTGCGCTGCCTCTCCAGCACGGCGGGCTTGAGCACCCCGCCGTCATGCCGCCTGAACCACCGATC
AGCGAACGGTGCGCCATAGTTGGCCTTGCTCACACCGAAGCGGACGAAGAACCGGCGCTGGTCGTCGTCC
ACACCCCATTCCTCGGCCTCGGCGCTGGTCATGCTCGACAGGTAGGACTGCCAGCGGATGTTATCGACCA
GTACCGAGCTGCCCCGGCTGGCCTGCTGCTGGTCGCCTGCGCCCATCATGGCCGCGCCCTTGCTGGCATG
GTGCAGGAACACGATAGAGCACCCGGTATCGGCGGCGATGGCCTCCATGCGACCGATGACCTGGGCCATG
GGGCCGCTGGCGTTTTCTTCCTCGATGTGGAACCGGCGCAGCGTGTCCAGCACCATCAGGCGGCGGCCCT
CGGCGGCGCGCTTGAGGCCGTCGAACCACTCCGGGGCCATGATGTTGGGCAGGCTGCCGATCAGCGGCTG
GATCAGCAGGCCGTCAGCCACGGCTTGCCGTTCCTCGGCGCTGAGGTGCGCCCCAAGGGCGTGCAGGCGG
TGATGAATGGCGGTGGGCGGGTCTTCGGCGGGCAGGTAGATCACCGGGCCGGTGGGCAGTTCGCCCACCT
CCAGCAGATCCGGCCCGCCTGCAATCTGTGCGGCCAGTTGCAGGGCCAGCATGGATTTACCGGCACCACC
GGGCGACACCAGCGCCCCGACCGTACCGGCCACCATGTTGGGCAAAACGTAGTCCAGCGGTGGCGGCGCT
GCTGCGAACGCCTCCAGAATATTGATAGGCTTATGGGTAGCCATTGATTGCCTCCTTTGCAGGCAGTTGG
TGGTTAGGCGCTGGCGGGGTCACTACCCCCGCCCTGCGCCGCTCTGAGTTCTTCCAGGCACTCGCGCAGC
GCCTCGTATTCGTCGTCGGTCAGCCAGAACTTGCGCTGACGCATCCCTTTGGCCTTCATGCGCTCGGCAT
ATCGCGCTTGGCGTACAGCGTCAGGGCTGGCCAGCAGGTCGCCGGTCTGCTTGTCCTTTTGGTCTTTCAT
ATCAGTCACCGAGAAACTTGCCGGGGCCGAAAGGCTTGTCTTCGCGGAACAAGGACAAGGTGCAGCCGTC
AAGGTTAAGGCTGGCCATATCAGCGACTGAAAAGCGGCCAGCCTCGGCCTTGTTTGACGTATAACCAAAG
CCACCGGGCAACCAATAGCCCTTGTCACTTTTGATCAGGTAGACCGACCCTGAAGCGCTTTTTTCGTATT
CCATAAAACCCCCTTCTGTGCGTGAGTACTCATAGTATAACAGGCGTGAGTACCAACGCAAGCACTACAT
GCTGAAATCTGGCCCGCCCCTGTCCATGCCTCGCTGGCGGGGTGCCGGTGCCCGTGCCAGCTCGGCCCGC
GCAAGCTGGACGCTGGGCAGACCCATGACCTTGCTGACGGTGCGCTCGATGTAATCCGCTTCGTGGCCGG
GCTTGCGCTCTGCCAGCGCTGGGCTGGCCTCGGCCATGGCCTTGCCGATTTCCTCGGCACTGCGGCCCCG
GCTGGCCAGCTTCTGCGCGGCGATAAAGTCGCACTTGCTGAGGTCATCACCGAAGCGCTTGACCAGCCCG
GCCATCTCGCTGCGGTACTCGTCCAGCGCCGTGCGCCGGTGGCGGCTAAGCTGCCGCTCGGGCAGTTCGA
GGCTGGCCAGCCTGCGGGCCTTCTCCTGCTGCCGCTGGGCCTGCTCGATCTGCTGGCCAGCCTGCTGCAC
CAGCGCCGGGCCAGCGGTGGCGGTCTTGCCCTTGGATTCACGCAGCAGCACCCACGGCTGATAACCGGCG
CGGGTGGTGTGCTTGTCCTTGCGGTTGGTGAAGCCCGCCAAGCGGCCATAGTGGCGGCTGTCGGCGCTGG
CCGGGTCGGCGTCGTACTCGCTGGCCAGCGTCCGGGCAATCTGCCCCCGAAGTTCACCGCCTGCGGCGTC
GGCCACCTTGACCCATGCCTGATAGTTCTTCGGGCTGGTTTCCACTACCAGGGCAGGCTCCCGGCCCTCG
GCTTTCATGTCATCCAGGTCAAACTCGCTGAGGTCGTCCACCAGCACCAGACCATGCCGCTCCTGCTCGG
CGGGCCTGATATACACGTCATTGCCCTGGGCATTCATCCGCTTGAGCCATGGCGTGTTCTGGAGCACTTC
GGCGGCTGACCATTCCCGGTTCATCATCTGGCCGGTGGTGGCGTCCCTGACGCCGATATCGAAGCGCTCA
CAGCCCATGGCCTTGAGCTGTCGGCCTATGGCCTGCAAAGTCCTGTCGTTCTTCATCGGGCCACCAAGCG
CAGCCAGATCGAGCCGTCCTCGGTTGTCAGTGGCGTCAGGTCGAGCAAGAGCAACGATGCGATCAGCAGC
ACCACCGTAGGCATCATGGAAGCCAGCATCACGGTTAGCCATAGCTTCCAGTGCCACCCCCGCGACGCGC
TCCGGGCGCTCTGCGCGGCGCTGCTCACCTCGGCGGCTACCTCCCGCAACTCTTTGGCCAGCTCCACCCA
TGCCGCCCCTGTCTGGCGCTGGGCTTTCAGCCACTCCGCCGCCTGCGCCTCGCTGGCCTGCTGGGTCTGG
CTCATGACCTGCCGGGCTTCGTCGGCCAGTGTCGCCATGCTCTGGGCCAGCGGTTCGATCTGCTCCGCTA
ACTCGTTGATGCCTCTGGATTTCTTCACTCTGTCGATTGCGTTCATGGTCTATTGCCTCCCGGTATTCCT
GTAAGTCGATGATCTGGGCGTTGGCGGTGTCGATGTTCAGGGCCACGTCTGCCCGGTCGGTGCGGATGCC
CCGGCCTTCCATCTCCACCACGTTCGGCCCCAGGTGAACACCGGGCAGGCGCTCGATGCCCTGCGCCTCA
AGTGTTCTGTGGTCAATGCGGGCGTCGTGGCCAGCCCGCTCTAATGCCCGGTTGGCATGGTCGGCCCATG
CCTCGCGGGTCTGCTCAAGCCATGCCTTGGGCTTGAGCGCTTCGGTCTTCTGTGCCCCGCCCTTCTCCGG
GGTCTTGCCGTTGTACCGCTTGAACCACTGAGCGGCGGGCCGCTCGATGCCGTCATTGATCCGCTCGGAG
ATCATCAGGTGGCAGTGCGGGTTCTCGCCGCCACCGGCATGGATGGCCAGCGTATACGGCAGGCGCTCGG
CACCGGTCAGGTGCTGGGCGAACTCGGACGCCAGCGCCTTCTGCTGGTCGAGGGTCAGCTCGACCGGCAG
GGCAAATTCGACCTCCTTGAACAGCCGCCCATTGGCGCGTTCATACAGGTCGGCAGCATCCCAGTAGTCG
GCGGGCCGCTCGACGAACTCCGGCATGTGCCCGGATTCGGCGTGCAAGACTTCATCCATGTCGCGGGCAT
ACTTGCCTTCGCGCTGGATGTAGTCGGCCTTGGCCCTGGCCGATTGGCCGCCCGACCTGCTGCCGGTTTT
CGCCGTAAGGTGATAAATCGCCATGCTGCCTCGCTGTTGCTTTTGCTTTTCGGCTCCATGATAGCCTACG
AGACAGCACATTAACAATGGGGTGTCAAGATGGTTAAGGGGAGCAACAAGGCGGCGGATCGGCTGGCCAA
GCTCGAAGAACAACGAGCGCGAATCAATGCCGAAATTCAGCGGGTGCGGGCAAGGGAACAGCAGCAAGAG
CGCAAGAACGAAACAAGGCGCAAGGTGCTGGTGGGGGCCATGATTTTGGCCAAGGTGAACAGCAGCGAGT
GGCCGGAGGATCGGCTCATGGCGGCAATGGATGCGTACCTTGAACGCGACCACGACCGCGCCTTGTTCGG
TCTGCCGCCACGCCAGAAGGATGAGCCGGGCTGAATGATCGACCGAGACAGGCCCTGCGGGGCTGCACAC
GCGCCCCCACCCTTCGGGTAGGGGGAAAGGCCGCTAAAGCGGCTAAAAGCGCTCCAGCGTATTTCTGCGG
GGTTTGGTGTGGGGTTTAGCGGGCTTTGCCCGCCTTTCCCCCTGCCGCGCAGCGGTGGGGCGGTGTGTAG
CCTAGCGCAGCGAATAGACCAGCTATCCGGCCTCTGGCCGGGCATATTGGGCAAGGGCAGCAGCGCCCCA
CAAGGGCGCTGATAACCGCGCCTAGTGGATTATTCTTAGATAATCATGGATGGATTTTTCCAACACCCCG
CCAGCCCCCGCCCCTGCTGGGTTTGCAGGTTTGGGGGCGTGACAGTTATTGCAGGGGTTCGTGACAGTTA
TTGCAGGGGGGCGTGACAGTTATTGCAGGGGTTCGTGACAGTTAGTACGGGAGTGACGGGCACTGGCTGG
CAATGTCTAGCAACGGCAGGCATTTCGGCTGAGGGTAAAAGAACTTTCCGCTAAGCGATAGACTGTATGT
AAACACAGTATTGCAAGGACGCGGAACATGCCTCATGTGGCGGCCAGGACGGCCAGCCGGGATCGGGATA
CTGGTCGTTACCAGAGCCACCGACCCGAGCAAACCCTTCTCTATCAGATCGTTGACGAGTATTACCCGGC
ATTCGCTGCGCTTATGGCAGAGCAGGGAAAGGAATTGCCGGGCTATGTGCAACGGGAATTTGAAGAATTT
CTCCAATGCGGGCGGCTGGAGCATGGCTTTCTACGGGTTCGCTGCGAGTCTTGCCACGCCGAGCACCTGG
TCGCTTTCAGAAATCAATCTAAAGTATATATGAGTAAACTTGGTCTGACAGGCTCGCGCTTTGTTAGCAG
CCGGATCCTTAGAAAAACTCATCGAGCATCAAATGAAACTGCAATTTATTCATATCAGGATTATCAATAC
CATATTTTTGAAAAAGCCGTTTCTGTAATGAAGGAGAAAACTCACCGAGGCAGTTCCATAGGATGGCAAG
ATCCTGGTATCGGTCTGCGATTCCGACTCGTCCAACATCAATACAACCTATTAATTTCCCCTCGTCAAAA
ATAAGGTTATCAAGTGAGAAATCACCATGAGTGACGACTGAATCCGGTGAGAATGGCAAAAGCTTATGCA
TTTCTTTCCAGACTTGTTCAACAGGCCAGCCATTACGCTCGTCATCAAAATCACTCGCATCAACCAAACC
GTTATTCATTCGTGATTGCGCCTGAGCGAGACGAAATACGCGATCGCTGTTAAAAGGACAATTACAAACA
GGAATCGAATGCAACCGGCGCAGGAACACTGCCAGCGCATCAACAATATTTTCACCTGAATCAGGATATT
CTTCTAATACCTGGAATGCTGTTTTCCCGGGGATCGCAGTGGTGAGTAACCATGCATCATCAGGAGTACG
GATAAAATGCTTGATGGTCGGAAGAGGCATAAATTCCGTCAGCCAGTTTAGTCTGACCATCTCATCTGTA
ACATCATTGGCAACGCTACCTTTGCCATGTTTCAGAAACAACTCTGGCGCATCGGGCTTCCCATACAATC
GATAGATTGTCGCACCTGATTGCCCGACATTATCGCGAGCCCATTTATACCCATATAAATCAGCATCCAT
GTTGGAATTTAATCGCGGCCTCGAGCAAGACGTTTCCCGTTGAATATGGCTCATATGTTTAGTCTCCTTT
TTTTGTTATAAATATTTTATACACAAAAATCTTCGTTATTTAAATAAGTTTTATAGCTATTTTTTCAAGA
TACAAAACTATTAATTAGTTATAATTAGGTTATTAGCTTAAAATTATAAACCAAATACGATGAGTGACAA
CCCAAAAGATCTCGATCCTCTACGCCGTTGGGGAGCAGGAAACAGCTATGACGGTACCAAAAAAAACCCC
GCCCTGTCAGGGGCGGGGTTTTTTTTTGAGCTCTCATTAAGTTGCTTTCTCAGGCACATCAGAGTAACGG
GCCACAGCCGACTCATACTGTTCATAAAATTTCCCCTGTTCCGCCTTTAAGATCTCAATGCGGTGGTCGC
CAAAGTGAAACTCAGGCATGTTGACCGCGTTGGAGGGCTTACGGCTACGGTATGTTGTACGTAAGTGCGA
CGTTAAGTGATTACCATCGGTACATTTCAGTGCCATCAGACTTTGGCCGCACAATACCCCGTCACGTGGG
TAAAGCATCTCAACACACGGCTCCCAGCCTGCAGTTTTCTTTTGCATAACGGGTCCGTTGGCAGGGAAAT
TCGTCCCAAGCACTTTCACTTTGTAAATCAAGCAATTGCCCTCAAGACTTGTATCCTGATGTGCGGTCAA
TACTCCGCCATCCTCGAAGATCTGTGTACGCTCCCAGGTGAACCCTTCGGGGAACGACTCTTTAAAATAG
TCTGGGATGCCGCTGACATGTTTAATAAAGGTTTTGCTCCCATACATGCAACATGGTGCCAGAATATCGA
AAGCGAACGGTAAAGGTCCACCCTCCGTGACGCGAATACGCATGTTTTGAGTTCCCTCAAACGGTTTCCC
CTCACCTTCCCCCACACACTTAAAGTGGTAACCATTAACAGTCCCCTCCATCGTCATCTTTACACACATG
TCTTTCTTGACTAAGCTCGCCATGGGACTCTTTCTCCTCTTTAATCGAGACCAAGCTAGCACTGTACCTA
GGACTGAGCTAGCCGTCAAGAATTCACTGGCCGTCGTTTTACGGTCTCAGTCGACTACTCTAGAAATATT
TTATCTGATTAATAAGATGATCTTC
