Features (pLannotate 1.2.2; 17 found; start..end, strand, type, name):
      1..546     +  rep_origin     p15A ori: Plasmids containing the medium-copy-number p15A origin of replication can be propagated in E. coli cells that contain a second plasmid with the ColE1 origin.
    634..689     +  rep_origin     RSF ori (fragment): Plasmids containing the RSF 1030 origin of replication can be propagated in E. coli cells that contain additional plasmids with compatible origins.
    808..878     -  mobile_element IS1 (fragment): prokaryotic transposable element IS1
    883..1030    +  CDS            lacI (fragment): lac repressor; lacI; The lac repressor binds to the lac operator to inhibit transcription in E. coli. This inhibition can be relieved by adding lactose or isopropyl-β-D-thiogalactopyranoside (IPTG).
   1307..2158    -  CDS            RSF1010 RepC (fragment): replication protein C of the broad-host-range plasmid RSF1010 (Scholz et al., 1989); repC
   2145..2984    -  CDS            RSF1010 RepA: replication protein A of the broad-host-range plasmid RSF1010 (Scholz et al., 1989); repA
   2976..3050    -  ncRNA          Plasmid R1162: Accession: RF00043 - R1162-like plasmid antisense RNA
   3495..4466    -  CDS            RSF1010 RepB: replication protein B of the broad-host-range plasmid RSF1010 (Scholz et al., 1989); repB
   4466..4876    -  CDS            mobB: MOBB2_ECOLX - Protein predicted: Swiss-Prot protein existence level 4. This protein is essential to promote the specific transfer of the plasmid in the presence of conjugative plasmids. From Escherichia coli.
   5700..5981    +  CDS            mobC: MOBC_ECOLX - Protein predicted: Swiss-Prot protein existence level 4. This protein is essential to promote the specific transfer of the plasmid in the presence of conjugative plasmids. From Escherichia coli.
   6011..6405    +  rep_origin     RSF1010 oriV: replication origin of the broad-host-range plasmid RSF1010; requires the RSF1010 RepA/B/C proteins for replication (Scholz et al., 1989)
   6869..7684    -  CDS            KanR: aminoglycoside phosphotransferase; aph(3')-Ia; confers resistance to kanamycin in bacteria or G418 (Geneticin®) in eukaryotes
   7974..8438    -  CDS            AQ14 (fragment): AQ14 is a basic (constitutively fluorescent) red fluorescent protein published in 2005, derived from Actinia equina.
   8483..8552    -  ncRNA          RNA-OUT: Accession: RF00240 - RNA-OUT
   9768..9971    -  CDS            AQ14 (fragment): AQ14 is a basic (constitutively fluorescent) red fluorescent protein published in 2005, derived from Actinia equina.
  10013..10037   -  promoter       J23119(SpeI) promoter (fragment): bacterial promoter (Registry of Standard Biological Parts BBa J23119) modified to end with an SpeI site
  10040..10060   +  CDS            lacZα (fragment): LacZα fragment of β-galactosidase; lacZ fragment
>Addgene plasmid #234088 | pKEK3226 | addgene full sequence | sequence record 479037 | Addgene Long Read Sequencing Result
TTGAGATCGTTTTGGTCTGCGCGTAATCTCTTGCTCTGAAAACGAAAAAACCGCCTTGCAGGGCGGTTTT
TCGAAGGTTCTCTGAGCTACCAACTCTTTGAACCGAGGTAACTGGCTTGGAGGAGCGCAGTCACCAAAAC
TTGTCCTTTCAGTTTAGCCTTAACCGGCGCATGACTTCAAGACTAACTCCTCTAAATCAATTACCAGTGG
CTGCTGCCAGTGGTGCTTTTGCATGTCTTTCCGGGTTGGACTCAAGACGATAGTTACCGGATAAGGCGCA
GCGGTCGGACTGAACGGGGGGTTCGTGCATACAGTCCAGCTTGGAGCGAACTGCCTACCCGGAACTGAGT
GTCAGGCGTGGAATGAGACAAACGCGGCCATAACAGCGGAATGACACCGGTAAACCGAAAGGCAGGAACA
GGAGAGCGCACGAGGGAGCCGCCAGGGGGAAACGCCTGGTATCTTTATAGTCCTGTCGGGTTTCGCCACC
ACTGATTTGAGCGTCAGATTTCGTGATGCTTGTCAGGGGGGCGGAGCCTATGGAAAAACGGCTTTGCCGC
GGCCCTCTCACTTCCCTGTTAAGTATCTTCCTGGCATCTTCCAGGAAATCTCCGCCCCGTTCGTAAGCCA
TTTCCGCTCGCCGCAGTCGAACGACCGAGCGTAGCGAGTCAGTGAGCGAGGAAGCGGAATATATCCTGTA
TCACATATTCTGCTGACGCACCGGTGCAGCCTTTTTTCTCCTGCCACATGAAGCACTTCACTGACACCCT
CATCAGTGCCAACATAGTAAGCCAGTATACACTCCGCTAGCGCTGATGTCCGGCGGTGCTTTTGCCGTTA
CGCACCACCCCGTCAGTAGCTGAACAGGAGGGACAGCTTGGAGGTGAAGGGCAATCAGCTGTTGCCCGTC
TCACTGGTGAAAAGAAAAACCACCCTGGCGCCCAATACGCAAACCGCCTCTCCCCGCGCGTTGGCCGATT
CATTAATGCAGCTGGCACGACAGGTTTCCCGACTGGAAAGCGGGCAGTGAGCGCAACGCAATTAATGTAA
GTTAGCGCGAATTGCAAGCTGGCCGACGCGCTGGGCTACGTCTTGCTGGCGTTCGGGAGCAGAAGAGCAT
ACATCTGGAAGCAAAGCCAGGAAAGCGGCCTATGGAGCTGTGCGGCAGCGCTCAGTAGGCAATTTTTCAA
AATATTGTTAAGCCTTTTCTGAGCATGGTATTTTTCATGGTATTACCAATTAGCAGGAAAATAAGCCATT
GAATATAAAAGATAAAAATGTCTTGTTTACAATAGAGTGGGGGGGGTCAGCCTGCCGCCTTGGGCCGGGT
GATGTCGTACTTGCCCGCCGCGAACTCGGTTACCGTCCAGCCCAGCGCGACCAGCTCCGGCAACGCCTCG
CGCACCCGCTGGCGGCGCTTGCGCATGGTCGAACCACTGGCCTCTGACGGCCAGACATAGCCGCACAAGG
TATCTATGGAAGCCTTGCCGGTTTTGCCGGGGTCGATCCAGCCACACAGCCGCTGGTGCAGCAGGCGGGC
GGTTTCGCTGTCCAGCGCCCGCACCTCGTCCATGCTGATGCGCACATGCTGGCCGCCACCCATGACGGCC
TGCGCGATCAAGGGGTTCAGGGCCACGTACAGGCGCCCGTCCGCCTCGTCGCTGGCGTACTCCGACAGCA
GCCGAAACCCCTGCCGCTTGCGGCCATTCTGGGCGATGATGGATACCTTCCAAAGGCGCTCGATGCAGTC
CTGTATGTGCTTGAGCGCCCCACCACTATCGACCTCTGCCCCGATTTCCTTTGCCAGCGCCCGATAGCTA
CCTTTGACCACCATGGCATCAGCGGTGACGGCCTCCCACTTGGGTTCCAGGAACAGCCGGAGCTGCCGTC
CGCCTTCGGTCTTGGGTTCCGGGCCAAGCACTAGGCCATTAGGCCCAGCCATGGCCACCAGCCCTTGCAG
GATGCGCAGATCATCAGCGCCCAGCGGCTCCGGGCCGCTGAACTCGATCCGCTTGCCGTCGCCGTAGTCA
TACGTCACGTCCAGCTTGCTGCGCTTGCGCTCGCCCCGCTTGAGGGCACGGAACAGGCCGGGGGCCAGAC
AGTGCGCCGGGTCGTGCCGGACGTGGCTGAGGCTGTGCTTGTTCTTAGGCTTCACCACGGGGCACCCCCT
TGCTCTTGCGCTGCCTCTCCAGCACGGCGGGCTTGAGCACCCCGCCGTCATGCCGCCTGAACCACCGATC
AGCGAACGGTGCGCCATAGTTGGCCTTGCTCACACCGAAGCGGACGAAGAACCGGCGCTGGTCGTCGTCC
ACACCCCATTCCTCGGCCTCGGCGCTGGTCATGCTCGACAGGTAGGACTGCCAGCGGATGTTATCGACCA
GTACCGAGCTGCCCCGGCTGGCCTGCTGCTGGTCGCCTGCGCCCATCATGGCCGCGCCCTTGCTGGCATG
GTGCAGGAACACGATAGAGCACCCGGTATCGGCGGCGATGGCCTCCATGCGACCGATGACCTGGGCCATG
GGGCCGCTGGCGTTTTCTTCCTCGATGTGGAACCGGCGCAGCGTGTCCAGCACCATCAGGCGGCGGCCCT
CGGCGGCGCGCTTGAGGCCGTCGAACCACTCCGGGGCCATGATGTTGGGCAGGCTGCCGATCAGCGGCTG
GATCAGCAGGCCGTCAGCCACGGCTTGCCGTTCCTCGGCGCTGAGGTGCGCCCCAAGGGCGTGCAGGCGG
TGATGAATGGCGGTGGGCGGGTCTTCGGCGGGCAGGTAGATCACCGGGCCGGTGGGCAGTTCGCCCACCT
CCAGCAGATCCGGCCCGCCTGCAATCTGTGCGGCCAGTTGCAGGGCCAGCATGGATTTACCGGCACCACC
GGGCGACACCAGCGCCCCGACCGTACCGGCCACCATGTTGGGCAAAACGTAGTCCAGCGGTGGCGGCGCT
GCTGCGAACGCCTCCAGAATATTGATAGGCTTATGGGTAGCCATTGATTGCCTCCTTTGCAGGCAGTTGG
TGGTTAGGCGCTGGCGGGGTCACTACCCCCGCCCTGCGCCGCTCTGAGTTCTTCCAGGCACTCGCGCAGC
GCCTCGTATTCGTCGTCGGTCAGCCAGAACTTGCGCTGACGCATCCCTTTGGCCTTCATGCGCTCGGCAT
ATCGCGCTTGGCGTACAGCGTCAGGGCTGGCCAGCAGGTCGCCGGTCTGCTTGTCCTTTTGGTCTTTCAT
ATCAGTCACCGAGAAACTTGCCGGGGCCGAAAGGCTTGTCTTCGCGGAACAAGGACAAGGTGCAGCCGTC
AAGGTTAAGGCTGGCCATATCAGCGACTGAAAAGCGGCCAGCCTCGGCCTTGTTTGACGTATAACCAAAG
CCACCGGGCAACCAATAGCCCTTGTCACTTTTGATCAGGTAGACCGACCCTGAAGCGCTTTTTTCGTATT
CCATAAAACCCCCTTCTGTGCGTGAGTACTCATAGTATAACAGGCGTGAGTACCAACGCAAGCACTACAT
GCTGAAATCTGGCCCGCCCCTGTCCATGCCTCGCTGGCGGGGTGCCGGTGCCCGTGCCAGCTCGGCCCGC
GCAAGCTGGACGCTGGGCAGACCCATGACCTTGCTGACGGTGCGCTCGATGTAATCCGCTTCGTGGCCGG
GCTTGCGCTCTGCCAGCGCTGGGCTGGCCTCGGCCATGGCCTTGCCGATTTCCTCGGCACTGCGGCCCCG
GCTGGCCAGCTTCTGCGCGGCGATAAAGTCGCACTTGCTGAGGTCATCACCGAAGCGCTTGACCAGCCCG
GCCATCTCGCTGCGGTACTCGTCCAGCGCCGTGCGCCGGTGGCGGCTAAGCTGCCGCTCGGGCAGTTCGA
GGCTGGCCAGCCTGCGGGCCTTCTCCTGCTGCCGCTGGGCCTGCTCGATCTGCTGGCCAGCCTGCTGCAC
CAGCGCCGGGCCAGCGGTGGCGGTCTTGCCCTTGGATTCACGCAGCAGCACCCACGGCTGATAACCGGCG
CGGGTGGTGTGCTTGTCCTTGCGGTTGGTGAAGCCCGCCAAGCGGCCATAGTGGCGGCTGTCGGCGCTGG
CCGGGTCGGCGTCGTACTCGCTGGCCAGCGTCCGGGCAATCTGCCCCCGAAGTTCACCGCCTGCGGCGTC
GGCCACCTTGACCCATGCCTGATAGTTCTTCGGGCTGGTTTCCACTACCAGGGCAGGCTCCCGGCCCTCG
GCTTTCATGTCATCCAGGTCAAACTCGCTGAGGTCGTCCACCAGCACCAGACCATGCCGCTCCTGCTCGG
CGGGCCTGATATACACGTCATTGCCCTGGGCATTCATCCGCTTGAGCCATGGCGTGTTCTGGAGCACTTC
GGCGGCTGACCATTCCCGGTTCATCATCTGGCCGGTGGTGGCGTCCCTGACGCCGATATCGAAGCGCTCA
CAGCCCATGGCCTTGAGCTGTCGGCCTATGGCCTGCAAAGTCCTGTCGTTCTTCATCGGGCCACCAAGCG
CAGCCAGATCGAGCCGTCCTCGGTTGTCAGTGGCGTCAGGTCGAGCAAGAGCAACGATGCGATCAGCAGC
ACCACCGTAGGCATCATGGAAGCCAGCATCACGGTTAGCCATAGCTTCCAGTGCCACCCCCGCGACGCGC
TCCGGGCGCTCTGCGCGGCGCTGCTCACCTCGGCGGCTACCTCCCGCAACTCTTTGGCCAGCTCCACCCA
TGCCGCCCCTGTCTGGCGCTGGGCTTTCAGCCACTCCGCCGCCTGCGCCTCGCTGGCCTGCTGGGTCTGG
CTCATGACCTGCCGGGCTTCGTCGGCCAGTGTCGCCATGCTCTGGGCCAGCGGTTCGATCTGCTCCGCTA
ACTCGTTGATGCCTCTGGATTTCTTCACTCTGTCGATTGCGTTCATGGTCTATTGCCTCCCGGTATTCCT
GTAAGTCGATGATCTGGGCGTTGGCGGTGTCGATGTTCAGGGCCACGTCTGCCCGGTCGGTGCGGATGCC
CCGGCCTTCCATCTCCACCACGTTCGGCCCCAGGTGAACACCGGGCAGGCGCTCGATGCCCTGCGCCTCA
AGTGTTCTGTGGTCAATGCGGGCGTCGTGGCCAGCCCGCTCTAATGCCCGGTTGGCATGGTCGGCCCATG
CCTCGCGGGTCTGCTCAAGCCATGCCTTGGGCTTGAGCGCTTCGGTCTTCTGTGCCCCGCCCTTCTCCGG
GGTCTTGCCGTTGTACCGCTTGAACCACTGAGCGGCGGGCCGCTCGATGCCGTCATTGATCCGCTCGGAG
ATCATCAGGTGGCAGTGCGGGTTCTCGCCGCCACCGGCATGGATGGCCAGCGTATACGGCAGGCGCTCGG
CACCGGTCAGGTGCTGGGCGAACTCGGACGCCAGCGCCTTCTGCTGGTCGAGGGTCAGCTCGACCGGCAG
GGCAAATTCGACCTCCTTGAACAGCCGCCCATTGGCGCGTTCATACAGGTCGGCAGCATCCCAGTAGTCG
GCGGGCCGCTCGACGAACTCCGGCATGTGCCCGGATTCGGCGTGCAAGACTTCATCCATGTCGCGGGCAT
ACTTGCCTTCGCGCTGGATGTAGTCGGCCTTGGCCCTGGCCGATTGGCCGCCCGACCTGCTGCCGGTTTT
CGCCGTAAGGTGATAAATCGCCATGCTGCCTCGCTGTTGCTTTTGCTTTTCGGCTCCATGATAGCCTACG
AGACAGCACATTAACAATGGGGTGTCAAGATGGTTAAGGGGAGCAACAAGGCGGCGGATCGGCTGGCCAA
GCTCGAAGAACAACGAGCGCGAATCAATGCCGAAATTCAGCGGGTGCGGGCAAGGGAACAGCAGCAAGAG
CGCAAGAACGAAACAAGGCGCAAGGTGCTGGTGGGGGCCATGATTTTGGCCAAGGTGAACAGCAGCGAGT
GGCCGGAGGATCGGCTCATGGCGGCAATGGATGCGTACCTTGAACGCGACCACGACCGCGCCTTGTTCGG
TCTGCCGCCACGCCAGAAGGATGAGCCGGGCTGAATGATCGACCGAGACAGGCCCTGCGGGGCTGCACAC
GCGCCCCCACCCTTCGGGTAGGGGGAAAGGCCGCTAAAGCGGCTAAAAGCGCTCCAGCGTATTTCTGCGG
GGTTTGGTGTGGGGTTTAGCGGGCTTTGCCCGCCTTTCCCCCTGCCGCGCAGCGGTGGGGCGGTGTGTAG
CCTAGCGCAGCGAATAGACCAGCTATCCGGCCTCTGGCCGGGCATATTGGGCAAGGGCAGCAGCGCCCCA
CAAGGGCGCTGATAACCGCGCCTAGTGGATTATTCTTAGATAATCATGGATGGATTTTTCCAACACCCCG
CCAGCCCCCGCCCCTGCTGGGTTTGCAGGTTTGGGGGCGTGACAGTTATTGCAGGGGTTCGTGACAGTTA
TTGCAGGGGGGCGTGACAGTTATTGCAGGGGTTCGTGACAGTTAGTACGGGAGTGACGGGCACTGGCTGG
CAATGTCTAGCAACGGCAGGCATTTCGGCTGAGGGTAAAAGAACTTTCCGCTAAGCGATAGACTGTATGT
AAACACAGTATTGCAAGGACGCGGAACATGCCTCATGTGGCGGCCAGGACGGCCAGCCGGGATCGGGATA
CTGGTCGTTACCAGAGCCACCGACCCGAGCAAACCCTTCTCTATCAGATCGTTGACGAGTATTACCCGGC
ATTCGCTGCGCTTATGGCAGAGCAGGGAAAGGAATTGCCGGGCTATGTGCAACGGGAATTTGAAGAATTT
CTCCAATGCGGGCGGCTGGAGCATGGCTTTCTACGGGTTCGCTGCGAGTCTTGCCACGCCGAGCACCTGG
TCGCTTTCAGAAATCAATCTAAAGTATATATGAGTAAACTTGGTCTGACAGGCTCGCGCTTTGTTAGCAG
CCGGATCCTTAGAAAAACTCATCGAGCATCAAATGAAACTGCAATTTATTCATATCAGGATTATCAATAC
CATATTTTTGAAAAAGCCGTTTCTGTAATGAAGGAGAAAACTCACCGAGGCAGTTCCATAGGATGGCAAG
ATCCTGGTATCGGTCTGCGATTCCGACTCGTCCAACATCAATACAACCTATTAATTTCCCCTCGTCAAAA
ATAAGGTTATCAAGTGAGAAATCACCATGAGTGACGACTGAATCCGGTGAGAATGGCAAAAGCTTATGCA
TTTCTTTCCAGACTTGTTCAACAGGCCAGCCATTACGCTCGTCATCAAAATCACTCGCATCAACCAAACC
GTTATTCATTCGTGATTGCGCCTGAGCGAGACGAAATACGCGATCGCTGTTAAAAGGACAATTACAAACA
GGAATCGAATGCAACCGGCGCAGGAACACTGCCAGCGCATCAACAATATTTTCACCTGAATCAGGATATT
CTTCTAATACCTGGAATGCTGTTTTCCCGGGGATCGCAGTGGTGAGTAACCATGCATCATCAGGAGTACG
GATAAAATGCTTGATGGTCGGAAGAGGCATAAATTCCGTCAGCCAGTTTAGTCTGACCATCTCATCTGTA
ACATCATTGGCAACGCTACCTTTGCCATGTTTCAGAAACAACTCTGGCGCATCGGGCTTCCCATACAATC
GATAGATTGTCGCACCTGATTGCCCGACATTATCGCGAGCCCATTTATACCCATATAAATCAGCATCCAT
GTTGGAATTTAATCGCGGCCTCGAGCAAGACGTTTCCCGTTGAATATGGCTCATATGTTTAGTCTCCTTT
TTTTGTTATAAATATTTTATACACAAAAATCTTCGTTATTTAAATAAGTTTTATAGCTATTTTTTCAAGA
TACAAAACTATTAATTAGTTATAATTAGGTTATTAGCTTAAAATTATAAACCAAATACGATGAGTGACAA
CCCAAAAGATCTCGATCCTCTACGCCGTTGGGGAGCAGGAAACAGCTATGACGGTACCAAAAAAAACCCC
GCCCTGTCAGGGGCGGGGTTTTTTTTTGAGCTCTCATTAAGTTGCTTTCTCAGGCACATCAGAGTAACGG
GCCACAGCCGACTCATACTGTTCATAAAATTTCCCCTGTTCCGCCTTTAAGATCTCAATGCGGTGGTCGC
CAAAGTGAAACTCAGGCATGTTGACCGCGTTGGAGGGCTTACGGCTACGGTATGTTGTACGTAAGTGCGA
CGTTAAGTGATTACCATCGGTACATTTCAGTGCCATCAGACTTTGGCCGCACAATACCCCGTCACGTGGG
TAAAGCATCTCAACACACGGCTCCCAGCCTGCAGTTTTCTTTTGCATAACGGGTCCGTTGGCAGGGAAAT
TCGTCCCAAGCACTTTCACTTTGTAAATCAAGCAATTGCCCTCAAGACTTGTATCCTGATGTGCGGTCAA
TACTCCGCCATCCTCGAAGATCTGTGTACGCTCCCAGGTGAACCCTTCGGGGAACGACTCTTTAAAATAG
TCTGGGATGCCGCTGACATGTTTAATAAAGGTTTTGCTCTGATGAATCCCCTAATGATTTTGGTAAAAAT
CATTAAGTTAAGGTGGATACACATCTTGTCATATGATCAAATGGTTTCGCGAAAAATCAATAATCAGACA
ACAAGATGTGCGAACTCGATATTTTACACGACTCTCTTTACCAATTCTGCCCCGAATTACACTTAAAACG
ACTCAACAGCTTAACGTTGGCTTGCCACGCATTACTTGACTGTAAAACTCTCACTCTTACCGAACTTGGC
CGTAACCTGCCAACCAAAGCGAGAACAAAACATAACATCAAACGAATCGACCGATTGTTAGGTAATCGTC
ACCTCCACAAAGAGCGACTCGCTGTATACCGTTGGCATGCTAGCTTTATCTGTTCGGGCAATACGATGCC
CATTGTACTTGTTGACTGGTCTGATATTCGTGAGCAAAAACGACTTATGGTATTGCGAGCTTCAGTCGCA
CTACACGGTCGTTCTGTTACTCTTTATGAGAAAGCGTTCCCGCTTTCAGAGCAATGTTCAAAGAAAGCTC
ATGACCAATTTCTAGCCGACCTTGCGAGCATTCTACCGAGTAACACCACACCGCTCATTGTCAGTGATGC
TGGCTTTAAAGTGCCATGGTATAAATCCGTTGAGAAGCTGGGTTGGTACTGGTTAAGTCGAGTAAGAGGA
AAAGTACAATATGCAGACCTAGGAGCGGAAAACTGGAAACCTATCAGCAACTTACATGATATGTCATCTA
GTCACTCAAAGACTTTAGGCTATAAGAGGCTGACTAAAAGCAATCCAATCTCATGCCAAATTCTATTGTA
TAAATCTCGCTCTAAAGGCCGAAAAAATCAGCGCTCGACACGGACTCATTGTCACCACCCGTCACCTAAA
ATCTACTCAGCGTCGGCAAAGGAGCCATGGGTTCTAGCAACTAACTTACCTGTTGAAATTCGAACACCCA
AACAACTTGTTAATATCTATTCGAAGCGAATGCAGATTGAAGAAACCTTCCGAGACTTGAAAAGTCCTGC
CTACGGACTAGGCCTACGCCATAGCCGAACGAGCAGCTCAGAGCGTTTTGATATCATGCTGCTAATCGCC
CTGATGCTTCAACTAACATGTTGGCTTGCGGGCGTTCATGCTCAGAAACAAGGTTGGGACAAGCACTTCC
AGGCTAACACAGTCAGAAATCGAAACGTACTCTCAACAGTTCGCTTAGGCATGGAAGTTTTGCGGCATTC
TGGCTACACAATAACAAGGGAAGACTTACTCGTGGCTGCAACCCTACTAGCTCAAAATTTATTCACACAT
GGTTACGCTTTGGGGAAATTATGAGGGGATCTCTCAGGGTTTTGCTCCCATACATGCAACATGGTGCCAG
AATATCGAAAGCGAACGGTAAAGGTCCACCCTCCGTGACGCGAATACGCATGTTTTGAGTTCCCTCAAAC
GGTTTCCCCTCACCTTCCCCCACACACTTAAAGTGGTAACCATTAACAGTCCCCTCCATCGTCATCTTTA
CACACATGTCTTTCTTGACTAAGCTCGCCATGGGACTCTTTCTCCTCTTTAATCGAGACCAAGCTAGCAC
TGTACCTAGGACTGAGCTAGCCGTCAAGAATTCACTGGCCGTCGTTTTACGGTCTCAGTCGACTACTCTA
GAAATATTTTATCTGATTAATAAGATGATCTTC
